>Addgene plasmid #59421 | pCI-MEG3b | depositor full sequence | sequence record 92427 | pCI-MEG3b sequence 5565 bps
TCAATATTGGCCATTAGCCATATTATTCATTGGTTATATAGCATAAATCAATATTGGCTATTGGCCATTG
CATACGTTGTATCTATATCATAATATGTACATTTATATTGGCTCATGTCCAATATGACCGCCATGTTGGC
ATTGATTATTGACTAGTTATTAATAGTAATCAATTACGGGGTCATTAGTTCATAGCCCATATATGGAGTT
CCGCGTTACATAACTTACGGTAAATGGCCCGCCTGGCTGACCGCCCAACGACCCCCGCCCATTGACGTCA
ATAATGACGTATGTTCCCATAGTAACGCCAATAGGGACTTTCCATTGACGTCAATGGGTGGAGTATTTAC
GGTAAACTGCCCACTTGGCAGTACATCAAGTGTATCATATGCCAAGTCCGCCCCCTATTGACGTCAATGA
CGGTAAATGGCCCGCCTGGCATTATGCCCAGTACATGACCTTACGGGACTTTCCTACTTGGCAGTACATC
TACGTATTAGTCATCGCTATTACCATGGTGATGCGGTTTTGGCAGTACACCAATGGGCGTGGATAGCGGT
TTGACTCACGGGGATTTCCAAGTCTCCACCCCATTGACGTCAATGGGAGTTTGTTTTGGCACCAAAATCA
ACGGGACTTTCCAAAATGTCGTAATAACCCCGCCCCGTTGACGCAAATGGGCGGTAGGCGTGTACGGTGG
GAGGTCTATATAAGCAGAGCTCGTTTAGTGAACCGTCAGATCACTAGAAGCTTTATTGCGGTAGTTTATC
ACAGTTAAATTGCTAACGCAGTCAGTGCTTCTGACACAACAGTCTCGAACTTAAGCTGCAGAAGTTGGTC
GTGAGGCACTGGGCAGGTAAGTATCAAGGTTACAAGACAGGTTTAAGGAGACCAATAGAAACTGGGCTTG
TCGAGACAGAGAAGACTCTTGCGTTTCTGATAGGCACCTATTGGTCTTACTGACATCCACTTTGCCTTTC
TCTCCACAGGTGTCCACTCCCAGTTCAATTACAGCTCTTAAGGCTAGAGTACTTAATACGACTCACTATA
GGCTAGCCTCGAGAATTCCGCGCCTTGGCTCGCTGGCCTTGGCGGCGGCTCCTCAGGAGAGCTGGGGCGC
CCACGAGAGGATCCCTCACCCGGGTCTCTCCTCAGGGATGACATCATCCGTCCACCTCCTTGTCTTCAAG
GACCACCTCCTCTCCATGCTGAGCTGCTGCCAAGGGGCCTGCTGCCCATCTACACCTCACGAGGGCACTA
GGAGCACGGTTTCCTGGATCCCACCAACATACAAAGCAGCCACTCACTGACCCCCAGGACCAGGATGGCA
AAGGATGAAGAGGACCGGAACTGACCAGCCAGCTGTCCCTCTTACCTAAAGACTTAAACCAATGCCCTAG
TGAGGGGGCATTGGGCATTAAGCCCTGACCTTTGCTATGCTCATACTTTGACTCTATGAGTACTTCCCTA
TAAGTCTTTGCTTGTGTTCACCTGCTAGCAAACTGGAGTGTTTCCCTCCCCAAGGGGGTGTCAGTCTTTG
TCGACTGACTCTGTCATCACCCTTATGATGTCCTGAATGGAAGGATCCCTTTGGGAAATTCTCAGGAGGG
GGACCTGGGCCAAGGGCTTGGCCAGCATCCTGCTGGCAACTCCAAGGCCCTGGGTGGGCTTCTGGAATGA
GCATGCTACTGAATCACCAAAGGCACGCCCGACCTCTCTGAAGATCTTCCTATCCTTTTCTGGGGGAATG
GGGTCGATGAGAGCAACCTCCTAGGGTTGTTGTGAGAATTAAATGAGATAAAAGAGGCCTCAGGCAGGAT
CTGGCATAGAGGAGGTGATCAGCAAATGTTTGTTGAAAAGGTTTGACAGGTCAGTCCCTTCCCACCCCTC
TTGCTTGTCTTACTTGTCTTATTTATTCTCCAACAGCACTCCAGGCAGCCCTTGTCCACGGGCTCTCCTT
GCATCAGGGCTAATCTCGGGCCTTGTCGAAGGAAGAGGCTGCAGACGTTAATGAGGTTAGCTGCTGGATT
CCAGTATTCGTCGCATAAGGATCCTTCTTTGTCTGCGAAGGAAAAACACACTGATTATCATAATGAGGCA
CGTGGGCCGTGGCCCGGCTGGGTCGGCTGAAGAACTGCGGATGGAAGCTGCGGAAGAGGCCCTGATGGGG
CCCACCATCCCGGACCCAAGTCTTCTTCCTGGCGGGCCTCTCGTCTCCTTCCTGGTTTGGGCGGAAGCCA
TCACCTGGATGCCTACGTGGGAAGGGACCTCGAATGTGGGACCCCAGCCCCTCTCCAGCTCGAAATCCCT
CCACAGCCACGGGGACACCCTGCACCTATTCCCACGGGACAGGCTGGACCCAGAGACTCTGGACCCGGGG
CCTCCCCTTGAGTAGAGACCCGCCCTCTGACTGATGGACGCCGCTGACCTGGGGTCAGACCCGTGGGCTG
GACCCCTGCCCACCCCGCAGGAACCCTGAGGCCTAGGGGAGCTGTTGAGCCTTCAGTGTCTGCATGTGGG
AAGTGGGCTCCTTCACCTACCTCACAGGGCTGTTGTGAGGGGCGCTGTGATGCGGTTCCAAAGCACAGGG
CTTGGCGCACCCCACTGTGCTCTCAATAAATGTGTTTCCTGTCTTAACAAAAAAAAAAAAAAAAAGCGGC
CGCTTCGAGCAGACATGATAAGATACATTGATGAGTTTGGACAAACCACAACTAGAATGCAGTGAAAAAA
ATGCTTTATTTGTGAAATTTGTGATGCTATTGCTTTATTTGTAACCATTATAAGCTGCAATAAACAAGTT
AACAACAACAATTGCATTCATTTTATGTTTCAGGTTCAGGGGGAGATGTGGGAGGTTTTTTAAAGCAAGT
AAAACCTCTACAAATGTGGTAAAATCGATAAGGATCCGGGCTGGCGTAATAGCGAAGAGGCCCGCACCGA
TCGCCCTTCCCAACAGTTGCGCAGCCTGAATGGCGAATGG
[124 nt withheld, positions 2981-3104]
C
[91 nt withheld, positions 3106-3196]
A
[49 nt withheld, positions 3198-3246]
CCTTTGACGTTGGAGTCCACGTTCTTT
[37 nt withheld, positions 3274-3310]
ACCCTATCTCGGTCTATTCTTTTGATTTATAAGGGATTTTGCCGATTTCGGCCTATTGGTTAAAAAATGA
GCTGATTTAACAAAAATTTAACGCGAATTTTAACAAAATATTAACGCTTACAATTTCCTGATGCGGTATT
TTCTCCTTACGCATCTGTGCGGTATTTCACACCGCATATGGTGCACTCTCAGTACAATCTGCTCTGATGC
CGCATAGTTAAGCCAGCCCCGACACCCGCCAACACCCGCTGACGCGCCCTGACGGGCTTGTCTGCTCCCG
GCATCCGCTTACAGACAAGCTGTGACCGTCTCCGGGAGCTGCATGTGTCAGAGGTTTTCACCGTCATCAC
CGAAACGCGCGAGACGAAAGGGCCTCGTGATACGCCTATTTTTATAGGTTAATGTCATGATAATAATGGT
TTCTTAGACGTCAGGTGGCACTTTTCGGGGAAATGTGCGCGGAACCCCTATTTGTTTATTTTTCTAAATA
CATTCAAATATGTATCCGCTCATGAGACAATAACCCTGATAAATGCTTCAATAATATTGAAAAAGGAAGA
GTATGAGTATTCAACATTTCCGTGTCGCCCTTATTCCCTTTTTTGCGGCATTTTGCCTTCCTGTTTTTGC
TCACCCAGAAACGCTGGTGAAAGTAAAAGATGCTGAAGATCAGTTGGGTGCACGAGTGGGTTACATCGAA
CTGGATCTCAACAGCGGTAAGATCCTTGAGAGTTTTCGCCCCGAAGAACGTTTTCCAATGATGAGCACTT
TTAAAGTTCTGCTATGTGGCGCGGTATTATCCCGTATTGACGCCGGGCAAGAGCAACTCGGTCGCCGCAT
ACACTATTCTCAGAATGACTTGGTTGAGTACTCACCAGTCACAGAAAAGCATCTTACGGATGGCATGACA
GTAAGAGAATTATGCAGTGCTGCCATAACCATGAGTGATAACACTGCGGCCAACTTACTTCTGACAACGA
TCGGAGGACCGAAGGAGCTAACCGCTTTTTTGCACAACATGGGGGATCATGTAACTCGCCTTGATCGTTG
GGAACCGGAGCTGAATGAAGCCATACCAAACGACGAGCGTGACACCACGATGCCTGTAGCAATGGCAACA
ACGTTGCGCAAACTATTAACTGGCGAACTACTTACTCTAGCTTCCCGGCAACAATTAATAGACTGGATGG
AGGCGGATAAAGTTGCAGGACCACTTCTGCGCTCGGCCCTTCCGGCTGGCTGGTTTATTGCTGATAAATC
TGGAGCCGGTGAGCGTGGGTCTCGCGGTATCATTGCAGCACTGGGGCCAGATGGTAAGCCCTCCCGTATC
GTAGTTATCTACACGACGGGGAGTCAGGCAACTATGGATGAACGAAATAGACAGATCGCTGAGATAGGTG
CCTCACTGATTAAGCATTGGTAACTGTCAGACCAAGTTTACTCATATATACTTTAGATTGATTTAAAACT
TCATTTTTAATTTAAAAGGATCTAGGTGAAGATCCTTTTTGATAATCTCATGACCAAAATCCCTTAACGT
GAGTTTTCGTTCCACTGAGCGTCAGACCCCGTAGAAAAGATCAAAGGATCTTCTTGAGATCCTTTTTTTC
TGCGCGTAATCTGCTGCTTGCAAACAAAAAAACCACCGCTACCAGCGGTGGTTTGTTTGCCGGATCAAGA
GCTACCAACTCTTTTTCCGAAGGTAACTGGCTTCAGCAGAGCGCAGATACCAAATACTGTTCTTCTAGTG
TAGCCGTAGTTAGGCCACCACTTCAAGAACTCTGTAGCACCGCCTACATACCTCGCTCTGCTAATCCTGT
TACCAGTGGCTGCTGCCAGTGGCGATAAGTCGTGTCTTACCGGGTTGGACTCAAGACGATAGTTACCGGA
TAAGGCGCAGCGGTCGGGCTGAACGGGGGGTTCGTGCACACAGCCCAGCTTGGAGCGAACGACCTACACC
GAACTGAGATACCTACAGCGTGAGCTATGAGAAAGCGCCACGCTTCCCGAAGGGAGAAAGGCGGACAGGT
ATCCGGTAAGCGGCAGGGTCGGAACAGGAGAGCGCACGAGGGAGCTTCCAGGGGGAAACGCCTGGTATCT
TTATAGTCCTGTCGGGTTTCGCCACCTCTGACTTGAGCGTCGATTTTTGTGATGCTCGTCAGGGGGGCGG
AGCCTATGGAAAAACGCCAGCAACGCGGCCTTTTTACGGTTCCTGGCCTTTTGCTGGCCTTTTGCTCACA
TGGCTCGACAGATCT
Features (pLannotate 1.2.2; 14 found; start..end, strand, type, name):
    140..517     +  enhancer       CMV enhancer: human cytomegalovirus immediate early enhancer
    519..718     +  promoter       CMV promoter: human cytomegalovirus (CMV) immediate early promoter
    857..989     +  intron         chimeric intron: chimera between introns from human β-globin and immunoglobulin heavy chain genes
   1034..1052    +  promoter       T7 promoter: promoter for bacteriophage T7 RNA polymerase
   1567..1671    +  ncRNA          MEG3 2: Accession: RF01872 - Maternally expressed 3 conserved region 2
   2679..2800    -  polyA_signal   SV40 poly(A) signal: SV40 polyadenylation signal
   2823..2891    -  CDS            large T antigen (fragment): large T antigen from SV40 (simian virus 40)
   2910..2977    +  CDS            lacZα (fragment): LacZα fragment of β-galactosidase; lacZ fragment
   2981..3409    +  rep_origin     f1 ori (sequence partly withheld): f1 bacteriophage origin of replication; arrow indicates direction of (+) strand synthesis
   3437..3536    -  misc_feature   bom (fragment): basis of mobility region from pBR322
   3638..3673    -  CDS            rop (fragment): Rop protein, which maintains plasmids at low copy number; rop
   3768..3872    +  promoter       AmpR promoter: bla
   3873..4733    +  CDS            AmpR: β-lactamase; bla; confers resistance to ampicillin, carbenicillin, and related antibiotics
   4904..5492    +  rep_origin     ori: high-copy-number ColE1/pMB1/pBR322/pUC origin of replication
