[The description below was written by a language model from this plasmid's Addgene catalogue record and pLannotate feature annotations shown in this document.]
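Description:
pCI-MEG3b is a mammalian expression plasmid built on the Promega pCI backbone that drives transcription of isoform b of the human long non-coding RNA MEG3 (maternally expressed 3). The roughly 1.6 kb MEG3b cDNA was inserted by restriction cloning between the EcoRI and NotI sites of the polylinker, both of which remain intact, giving a total plasmid size of 5,565 bp. In bacteria the plasmid is maintained at high copy through a ColE1/pUC-type origin and selected with ampicillin via the β-lactamase gene and its native promoter. An f1 origin is also present, allowing single-stranded DNA production with helper phage. The small lacZα, rop, bom and SV40 large T antigen fragments flagged in the annotation are backbone remnants rather than functional elements.

The expression cassette consists of the human cytomegalovirus immediate early enhancer and promoter, followed by a chimeric β-globin/immunoglobulin heavy chain intron that sits upstream of the insert and generally improves processing and accumulation of the transcript. A T7 promoter lies just before the cloning site and could be used for in vitro transcription of the insert. The annotated MEG3 conserved region 2 falls within the insert, consistent with its identity, and an SV40 polyadenylation signal lies downstream to terminate and polyadenylate the transcript. Because the payload is a non-coding RNA, there is no tag, reporter or translated open reading frame, and the plasmid carries no mammalian selection marker, so it is suited mainly to transient transfection. It is used to overexpress MEG3 isoform b in mammalian cells, and the associated publication concerns activation of p53 by MEG3 RNA.
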