Addgene plasmid #59421: pCI-MEG3b
Purpose: Expresses lncRNA MEG3 isoform b in mammalian cells.
Depositing lab: Anne Klibanski. Depositing organization: Massachusetts General Hospital. Publication: Activation of p53 by MEG3 non-coding RNA. Zhou Y, Zhong Y, Wang Y, Zhang X, Batista DL, Gejman R, Ansell PJ, Zhao J, Weng C, Klibanski A. J Biol Chem. 2007 Aug 24;282(34):24731-42. Epub 2007 Jun 13. 10.1074/jbc.M702029200 PubMed 17569660.
Backbone
  Vector backbone: pCI
  Backbone manufacturer: Promega
  Backbone size w/o insert (bp): 4006
  Total vector size (bp): 5565
  Vector type: Mammalian Expression
Growth in bacteria
  Bacterial resistance: Ampicillin, 100 μg/mL
  Growth temperature: 37°C
  Growth strain: DH5alpha
  Copy number: High Copy
Gene/Insert
  Gene/Insert name: MEG3b
  Species: H. sapiens (human)
  Insert size (bp): 1586
  Entrez Gene: MEG3 (a.k.a. FP504, GTL2, LINC00023, NCRNA00023, PRO0518, PRO2160, onco-lncRNA-83, prebp1)
  Promoter: CMV
  Cloning method: Restriction Enzyme; 5′ cloning site EcoRI (not destroyed); 3′ cloning site NotI (not destroyed)
  Sequencing primers: 5′ pCI-5F; 3′ pCI-3R
Terms and licenses: Academic/Nonprofit Terms; Industry Terms: Not Available to Industry
How to cite: pCI-MEG3b was a gift from Anne Klibanski (Addgene plasmid # 59421 ; http://n2t.net/addgene:59421 ; RRID:Addgene_59421)
