>Addgene plasmid #59421 | pCI-MEG3b | addgene partial sequence | sequence record 95706 | T7 5'-TAATACGACTCACTATAGGG-3'
TGGCTCGCTGGCCTTGGCGGCGGCTCCTCAGGAGAGCTGGGGCGCCCACGAGAGGATCCCTCACCCGGGT
CTCTCCTCAGGGATGACATCATCCGTCCACCTCCTTGTCTTCAAGGACCACCTCCTCTCCATGCTGAGCT
GCTGCCAAGGGGCCTGCTGCCCATCTACACCTCACGAGGGCACTAGGAGCACGGTTTCCTGGATCCCACC
AACATACAAAGCAGCCACTCACTGACCCCCAGGACCAGGATGGCAAAGGATGAAGAGGACCGGAACTGAC
CAGCCAGCTGTCCCTCTTACCTAAAGACTTAAACCAATGCCCTAGTGAGGGGGCATTGGGCATTAAGCCC
TGACCTTTGCTATGCTCATACTTTGACTCTATGAGTACTTCCCTATAAGTCTTTGCTTGTGTTCACCTGC
TAGCAAACTGGAGTGTTTCCCTCCCCAAGGGGGTGTCAGTCTTTGTCGACTGACTCTGTCATCACCCTTA
TGATGTCCTGAATGGAAGGATCCCTTTGGGAAATTCTCAGGAGGGGGACCTGGGCCAAGGGCTTGGCCAG
CATCCTGCTGGCAACTCCAAGGCCCTGGGTGGGCTTCTGGAATGAGCATGCTACTGAATCACCAAAGGCA
CGCCCGACCTCTCTGAAGATCTTCCTATCCTTTTCTGGGGGAATGGGGTCGATGAGAGCAACCTCCTAGG
GTTGTTGTGAGAATTAAATGAGATAAAAGAGGCCTCAGGCAGGATCTGGCATAGAGGAGGTGATCAGCAA
ATGTTTGTTGAAAAGGTTTGACAGGTCAGTCCCTTCCCACCCCTCTTGCTTGTCTTACTTGTCTTATTTA
TTCTCCAACAGCACTCCAGGCAGCCCTTGTCCACGGGCTCTCCTTGCATCAGGGCTAATCTCGGGCCTTG
TCGAAGGAAGAGGCTGC
