>Addgene plasmid #59421 | pCI-MEG3b | addgene partial sequence | sequence record 95708 | EBV-rev 5'-GTGGTTTGTCCAAACTCATC-3'
CTCGAAGCGGCCGCTTTTTTTTTTTTTTTTTGTTAAGACAGGAAACACATTTATTGAGAGCACAGTGGGG
TGCGCCAAGCCCTGTGCTTTGGAACCGCATCACAGCGCCCCTCACAACAGCCCTGTGAGGTAGGTGAAGG
AGCCCACTTCCCACATGCAGACACTGAAGGCTCAACAGCTCCCCTAGGCCTCAGGGTTCCTGCGGGGTGG
GCAGGGGTCCAGCCCACGGGTCTGACCCCAGGTCAGCGGCGTCCATCAGTCAGAGGGCGGGTCTCTACTC
AAGGGGAGGCCCCGGGTCCAGAGTCTCTGGGTCCAGCCTGTCCCGTGGGAATAGGTGCAGGGTGTCCCCG
TGGCTGTGGAGGGATTTCGAGCTGGAGAGGGGCTGGGGTCCCACATTCGAGGTCCCTTCCCACGTAGGCA
TCCAGGTGATGGCTTCCGCCCAAACCAGGAAGGAGACGAGAGGCCCGCCAGGAAGAAGACTTGGGTCCGG
GATGGTGGGCCCCATCAGGGCCTCTTCCGCAGCTTCCATCCGCAGTTCTTCAGCCGACCCAGCCGGGCCA
CGGCCCACGTGCCTCATTATGATAATCAGTGTGTTTTTCCTTCGCAGACAAAGAAGGATCCTTATGCGAC
GAATACTGGAATCCAGCAGCTAACCTCATTAACGTCTGCAGCCTCTTCCTTCGACAAGGCCCGAGATTAG
CCCTGATGCAAGGAGAGCCCGTGGACAAGGGCTGCCTGGAGTGCTGTTGGAGAATAAATAAGACAAGTAA
GACAAGCAAGAGGGGTGGGAAGGGACTGACCTGTCAAACCTTTTCAACAAACATTTGCTGATCACCTCCT
CTATGCCAGATCCTGCCTGAGGCCTCTTTTATCTCATTTAATTCTCACAACAACCCTAGGAGGTTGCTCT
CATCGACCCCATTCCCCCAGAAAAGGATAGGAAGATCTTCAGAGAGGTCGGGCGTGCCTTTGGTGATTCA
GTAGCATGCTCATTCCAGAAGCCCACCCAGGGCCTTG
